Addgene plasmid #69761: pKG210
Purpose: Retroviral expression of CENP-T aa 1-375
Depositing lab: Iain Cheeseman. Depositing organization: Whitehead Institute for Biomedical Research.
Backbone
  Vector backbone: pJAG98 (pBABEblast)
  Vector type: Mammalian Expression, Retroviral
  Selectable markers: Blasticidin
Growth in bacteria
  Bacterial resistance: Ampicillin, 100 μg/mL
  Growth temperature: 37°C
  Growth strain: NEB Stable
  Copy number: High Copy
Gene/Insert
  Gene/Insert name: CENP-T aa 1-375
  Species: H. sapiens (human)
  Insert size (bp): 1125
  Mutation: e.coli optimized sequence
  Entrez Gene: CENPT (a.k.a. C16orf56, CENP-T, SSMGA)
  Tag / fusion protein: mCherry (N terminal on insert); LacI-NLS (C terminal on insert)
  Cloning method: Restriction Enzyme; 5′ cloning site XhoI (not destroyed); 3′ cloning site EcoRI (not destroyed)
  Sequencing primers: 5′ mCherry-F; 3′ pBABE 3'
Terms and licenses: Academic/Nonprofit Terms; Industry Terms: Not Available to Industry
How to cite: pKG210 was a gift from Iain Cheeseman (Addgene plasmid # 69761 ; http://n2t.net/addgene:69761 ; RRID:Addgene_69761)
