[The description below was written by a language model from this plasmid's Addgene catalogue record.]
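Description:
pKG210 is a retroviral mammalian expression plasmid built on pJAG98, a pBABE-blast derivative. As a pBABE-type vector it is designed to be packaged into retroviral particles and integrated into the genome of target mammalian cells, where transduced cells are selected with blasticidin. In bacteria it is maintained as a high-copy plasmid under ampicillin selection. The record lists a recombination-reduced strain for propagation, which is common for vectors carrying repeated viral terminal sequences. No feature table is provided, so the promoter driving the insert is not explicitly stated. In pBABE-family vectors, transcription of the cloned gene normally comes from the viral long terminal repeat.

The payload is a 1125 bp fragment encoding amino acids 1–375 of human CENP-T, a kinetochore/centromere protein, inserted between XhoI and EcoRI sites that were both retained. The coding sequence is noted as E. coli codon-optimized rather than the native human sequence. It is fused to mCherry at the N terminus and to LacI with a nuclear localization signal at the C terminus. This gives a red fluorescent, nuclear-targeted fusion that can bind lac operator DNA through the LacI moiety. The stated purpose is simply retroviral expression of the CENP-T 1–375 fragment. The fusion architecture is consistent with tethering experiments, in which a LacI-fused protein is recruited to an integrated lacO array at an ectopic chromosomal site. mCherry would then allow the focus to be visualized, although the record does not describe this application explicitly.
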