>Addgene plasmid #69761 | pKG210 | addgene partial sequence | sequence record 129093 | mCherry-F 5'-ccccgtaatgcagaagaaga-3'
CCGAGGAGGCGCCCTGAAGGGCGAGATCAAGCAGAGGCTGAAGCTGAAGGACGGCGGCCACTACGACGCT
GAGGTCAAGACCACCTACAAGGCCAAGAAGCCCGTGCAGCTGCCCGGCGCCTACAACGTCAACATCAAGT
TGGACATCACCTCCCACAACGAGGACTACACCATCGTGGAACAGTACGAACGCGCCGAGGGCCGCCACTC
CACCGGCGGCATGGACGAGCTGTACAAGTCCGGAGGGGATCGGTGGAGCTCCACCGGTGGCGGCCGCTCT
AGAGAGAATCTTTATTTTCAGGGCGCCGCCAAATTCAAAGAAACCGCTGCTGCTAAATTCGAACGCCAGC
ACATGGACAGCGGAGGTGGAGGTACTAGTCTCGAGATGGCAGACCACAACCCTGACAGCGATTCTACACC
TCGTACACTGCTGCGTCGTGTGCTGGATACTGCTGATCCTCGTACTCCTCGTCGTCCTCGTAGCGCTCGT
GCTGGTGCTCGCCGTGCCCTGCTGGAAACAGCCTCTCCTCGTAAACTGAGTGGCCAGACCCGTACTATTG
CCCGTGGGCGTTCACATGGAGCCCGCTCGGTCGGTCGTAGTGCTCACATTCAAGCCTCGGGACACCTGGA
AGAACAAACCCCTCGTACCCTGCTGAAAAACATCCTGCTGACTGCCCCTGAAAGCTCTATTCTGATGCCG
GAAAGCGTCGTTAAACCGGTTCCTGCTCCTCAAGCCGTTCAACCTTCTCGTCAAGAGTCCTCCTGTGGAT
CTCTGGAGCTGCAACTGCCTGAACTGGAGCCTCCTACAACACTGGCACCGGGGCTGCTGGCGCCTG
