>Addgene plasmid #69761 | pKG210 | addgene partial sequence | sequence record 129097 | pBABE3 5'-ACCCTAACTGACACACATTCC-3'
GCATTCATTTTATGTTTCAGGTTCAGGGGGAGGTGTGGGAGGTTTTTTAAAGCAAGTAAAACCTCTACAA
ATGTGGTATGGCTGATTATGATCAGTTATCTAGATCCGGTGGATCCCGGGCCCGCGGTACCGTCGACTGC
AGAATTGAACCTTCCTCTTCTTCTTAGGAGGCCTCAGGCTGCTTCGGGAAACCTGTCGTGCCAGCTGCAT
TAATGAATCGGCCAACGCGCGGGGAGAGGCGGTTTGCGTATTGGGCGCCAGGGTGGTTTTTCTTTTCACC
AGTGAGACGGGCAACAGCTGATTGCCCTTCACCGCCTGGCCCTGAGAGAGTTGCAGCAAGCGGTCCACGC
TGGTTTGCCCCAGCAGGCGAAAATCCTGTTTGATGGTGGTTAACGGCGGGATATAACATGAGCTGTCTTC
GGTATCGTCGTATCCCACTACCGAGATATCCGCACCAACGCGCAGCCCGGACTCGGTAATGGCGCGCATT
GCGCCCAGCGCCATCTGATCGTTGGCAACCAGCATCGCAGTGGGAACGATGCCCTCATTCAGCATTTGCA
TGGTTTGTTGAAAACCGGACATGGCACTCCAGTCGCCTTCCCGTTCCGCTATCGGCTGAATTTGATTGCG
AGTGAGATATTTATGCCAGCCAGCCAGACGCAGACGCGCCGAGACAGAACTTAATGGGCCCGCTAACAGC
GCGATTTGCTGGTGACCCAATGCGACCAGATGCTCCACGCCCAGTCGCGTACCGTCTTCATGGGAGAAAA
TAATACTGTTGATGGGTGTCTGGTCAGAGACATCAAGAA
